Addgene plasmid #117889: AtALMT1-upGFP 3'
Purpose: protein expression
Depositing lab: Geoffrey Chang. Depositing organization: University of California, San Diego (UCSD).
Backbone
  Vector backbone: pPICZc
  Backbone size w/o insert (bp): 3329
  Vector type: Yeast Expression
Growth in bacteria
  Bacterial resistance: Bleocin (Zeocin), 50 μg/mL
  Growth temperature: 37°C
  Growth strain: DH5alpha
  Copy number: High Copy
Gene/Insert
  Gene/Insert name: AtALMT1-upGFP 3' (alt name: ALMT1)
  Species: A. thaliana (mustard weed)
  Entrez Gene: ALMT1 (a.k.a. AT1G08430, ARABIDOPSIS THALIANA ALUMINUM-ACTIVATED MALATE TRANSPORTER 1, ATALMT1, T27G7.11, T27G7_11, aluminum-activated malate transporter 1)
  Promoter: AOX
  Tag / fusion protein: eGFP (C terminal on insert)
  Cloning method: Unknown
  Sequencing primers: 5′ GACTGGTTCCAATTGACAAGC; 3′ GCAAATGGCATTCTGACATCC
Terms and licenses: Academic/Nonprofit Terms; Industry Terms: Not Available to Industry
How to cite: AtALMT1-upGFP 3' was a gift from Geoffrey Chang (Addgene plasmid # 117889 ; http://n2t.net/addgene:117889 ; RRID:Addgene_117889)
