[The description below was written by a language model from this plasmid's Addgene catalogue record and pLannotate feature annotations shown in this document.]
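Description:
AtALMT1-upGFP 3' is a Pichia pastoris (Komagataella phaffii) expression plasmid built on the pPICZc backbone and intended for recombinant protein production. In E. coli it replicates from a high-copy ColE1/pUC-type origin. No yeast replication origin is annotated, which fits the usual use of pPICZ vectors as integrating constructs that rely on homology to the AOX1 locus. Selection in both hosts comes from a single Sh ble (BleoR) gene conferring Zeocin resistance. This gene sits behind tandem promoters, the S. cerevisiae TEF1 promoter for yeast and the synthetic EM7 promoter for bacteria, and is followed by the CYC1 terminator.

The payload is Arabidopsis thaliana ALMT1, the aluminum-activated malate transporter involved in aluminum tolerance, placed under the methanol-inducible AOX1 promoter and closed by the AOX1 terminator. EGFP is fused to the C-terminus of the insert. Downstream of EGFP, the annotation picks up two short matches to a composite TEV-cleavage/6xHis tag, suggesting a protease site and a polyhistidine stretch for purification, although the catalogue fields list only the eGFP tag. The feature table labels the ALMT1 coding region as a fragment of roughly 900 nt, so the annotated match may not cover the full-length protein. The record does not say whether the insert is a deliberate truncation or explain the "upGFP" designation. A short AOX1 coding fragment before the terminator is residual backbone sequence.

The stated purpose is simply protein expression. A membrane transporter with a C-terminal GFP and an affinity tag in a methanol-inducible Pichia system would allow expression to be followed by fluorescence and the protein to be purified, but the record does not specify any downstream application.
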