Features (pLannotate 1.2.2; 12 found; start..end, strand, type, name):
      2..940     +  promoter       AOX1 promoter: Pichia pastoris AOX1; inducible promoter, regulated by methanol
    956..1861    +  CDS            ALMT1 (fragment): ALMT1_ARATH - Experimental evidence at protein level: Swiss-Prot protein existence level 1. Malate transporter critical for aluminum tolerance. The STOP1 transcription factor is required for ALMT1 expression. From Arabidopsis thaliana (Mouse-ear cress).
   1916..2632    +  CDS            EGFP: EGFP is a basic (constitutively fluorescent) green fluorescent protein published in 1996, derived from Aequorea victoria. It is reported to be a rapidly-maturing weak dimer with moderate acid sensitivity.
   2638..2656    +  CDS            capTEV™ (fragment): composite tag for in vivo biotinylation, TEV protease cleavage, and 6xHis tagging
   2672..2689    +  CDS            capTEV™ (fragment): composite tag for in vivo biotinylation, TEV protease cleavage, and 6xHis tagging
   2700..2765    +  CDS            AOX1 (fragment): ALOX1_KOMPC - Experimental evidence at protein level: Swiss-Prot protein existence level 1. Major isoform of alcohol oxidase, which catalyzes the oxidation of methanol to formaldehyde and hydrogen peroxide, the first step in the methanol utilization pathway of methylotrophic yeasts. From Komagataella phaffii (strain ATCC 76273 / CBS 7435 / CECT 11047 / NRRL Y-11430 / Wegner 21-1) (Yeast) (Pichia pastoris).
   2769..3015    +  terminator     AOX1 terminator: Pichia pastoris AOX1; transcription terminator for AOX1
   3036..3443    +  promoter       TEF1 promoter: S. cerevisiae TEF1; promoter for EF-1α
   3450..3497    +  promoter       EM7 promoter: synthetic bacterial promoter&nbsp
   3516..3890    +  CDS            BleoR: antibiotic-binding protein; Sh ble from Streptoalloteichus hindustanus; confers resistance to bleomycin, phleomycin, and Zeocin™
   3956..4203    +  terminator     CYC1 terminator: S. cerevisiae CYC1; transcription terminator for CYC1
   4278..4866    -  rep_origin     ori: high-copy-number ColE1/pMB1/pBR322/pUC origin of replication
>Addgene plasmid #117889 | AtALMT1-upGFP 3' | addgene full sequence | sequence record 230312 | Addgene NGS Result
AGATCTAACATCCAAAGACGAAAGGTTGAATGAAACCTTTTTGCCATCCGACATCCACAGGTCCATTCTC
ACACATAAGTGCCAAACGCAACAGGAGGGGATACACTAGCAGCAGACCGTTGCAAACGCAGGACCTCCAC
TCCTCTTCTCCTCAACACCCACTTTTGCCATCGAAAAACCAGCCCAGTTATTGGGCTTGATTGGAGCTCG
CTCATTCCAATTCCTTCTATTAGGCTACTAACACCATGACTTTATTAGCCTGTCTATCCTGGCCCCCCTG
GCGAGGTTCATGTTTGTTTATTTCCGAATGCAACAAGCTCCGCATTACACCCGAACATCACTCCAGATGA
GGGCTTTCTGAGTGTGGGGTCAAATAGTTTCATGTTCCCCAAATGGCCCAAAACTGACAGTTTAAACGCT
GTCTTGGAACCTAATATGACAAAAGCGTGATCTCATCCAAGATGAACTAAGTTTGGTTCGTTGAAATGCT
AACGGCCAGTTGGTCAAAAAGAAACTTCCAAAAGTCGGCATACCGTTTGTCTTGTTTGGTATTGATTGAC
GAATGCTCAAAAATAATCTCATTAATGCTTAGCGCAGTCTCTCTATCGCTTCTGAACCCCGGTGCACCTG
TGCCGAAACGCAAATGGGGAAACACCCGCTTTTTGGATGATTATGCATTGTCTCCACATTGTATGCTTCC
AAGATTCTGGTGGGAATACTGCTGATAGCCTAACGTTCATGATCAAAATTTAACTGTTCTAACCCCTACT
TGACAGCAATATATAAACAGAAGGAAGCTGCCCTGTCTTAAACCTTTTTTTTTATCATCATTATTAGCTT
ACTTTCATAATTGCGACTGGTTCCAATTGACAAGCTTTTGATTTTAACGACTTTTAACGACAACTTGAGA
AGATCAAAAAACAACTAATTATTCGAAACGAGGAATTCGCTGAGGCTTAATATGCTCCTTGCCTCTAACT
TTGACACTCTCTCCCACTTCCTTCAAGATTTTGGGGACGAATATTTTGAAGCGAGAGAGAAGGGGGACTA
CAAAGTAGTGGAGAAGAGGAAAAAGAATCTTGAGAGATATAAAAGTGTTCTTGACTCCAAAAGCGATGAA
GAAGCTTTGGCTAATTACGCAGAATGGGAACCGCCTCATGGACAATTTAGGTTTAGGCATCCATGGAAAC
AATATGTTGCCGTTGGTGCATTACTCCGGCAGTGTGCCTACAGGATTGATGCCTTGAATTCATACATCAA
CTCAGATTTTCAGATCCCAGTGGACATAAAAAAGAAATTAGAAACACCATTAAGAAGAATGAGCTCGGAA
TCGGGAAACTCAATGAAAGAAATGTCCATTTCACTAAAACAAATGATAAAATCATCTTCTTCTGATATCC
ATGTCTCAAACTCACAAGCTGCATGCAAATCTCTTTCTACTTTACTTAAATCAGGCATCTTGAACGATGT
TGAGCCTCTTCAAATGATCTCATTGATGACGACTGTCTCCATGCTCATAGATATTGTTAACTTAACCGAA
AAGATCTCGGAATCTGTACACGAGCTTGCATCCGCTGCAAGATTTAAGAACAAGATGAGGCCGACCGTGC
TATACGAGAAGTCGGATTCCGGAAGCATTGGTCGTGCCATGCCAATAGATTCTCATGAAGATCATCATGT
TGTCACAGTTTTACATGACGTTGATAATGATAGATCAAACAATGTTGATGATTCACGTGGAGGGAGTTCA
CAGGACTCATGTCATCATGTTGCCATAAAGATTGTTGATGATAACTCAAACCATGAAAAACATGAAGATG
GTGAAATACATGTACATACATTAAGTAATGGGCATCTTCAGGCATTAAACCTCAGCCTCGAGGGTTCGGA
GAACCTGTACTTCCAATCTGGTTCGATGGTGAGCAAGGGCGAGGAGCTGTTCACCGGGGTGGTGCCCATC
CTGGTCGAGCTGGACGGCGACGTAAACGGCCACAAGTTCAGCGTGTCCGGCGAGGGCGAGGGCGATGCCA
CCTACGGCAAGCTGACCCTGAAGTTCATCTGCACCACCGGCAAGCTGCCCGTGCCCTGGCCCACCCTCGT
GACCACCCTGACCTACGGCGTGCAGTGCTTCAGCCGCTACCCCGACCACATGAAGCAGCACGACTTCTTC
AAGTCCGCCATGCCCGAAGGCTACGTCCAGGAGCGCACCATCTTCTTCAAGGACGACGGCAACTACAAGA
CCCGCGCCGAGGTGAAGTTCGAGGGCGACACCCTGGTGAACCGCATCGAGCTGAAGGGCATCGACTTCAA
GGAGGACGGCAACATCCTGGGGCACAAGCTGGAGTACAACTACAACAGCCACAACGTCTATATCATGGCC
GACAAGCAGAAGAACGGCATCAAGGTGAACTTCAAGATCCGCCACAACATCGAGGACGGCAGCGTGCAGC
TCGCCGACCACTACCAGCAGAACACCCCCATCGGCGACGGCCCCGTGCTGCTGCCCGACAACCACTACCT
GAGCACCCAGTCCGCCCTGAGCAAAGACCCCAACGAGAAGCGCGATCACATGGTCCTGCTGGAGTTCGTG
ACCGCCGCCGGGATCACTCTCGGCATGGACGAGCTGTACAAGTCGTCGCATCATCATCATCATCATCATC
ATTAAGTCGACCATCATCATCATCATCATTGAGTTTGTAGCCTTAGACATGACTGTTCCTCAGTTCAAGT
TGGGCACTTACGAGAAGACCGGTCTTGCTAGATTCTAATCAAGAGGATGTCAGAATGCCATTTGCCTGAG
AGATGCAGGCTTCATTTTTGATACTTTTTTATTTGTAACCTATATAGTATAGGATTTTTTTTGTCATTTT
GTTTCTTCTCGTACGAGCTTGCTCCTGATCAGCCTATCTCGCAGCTGATGAATATCTTGTGGTAGGGGTT
TGGGAAAATCATTCGAGTTTGATGTTTTTCTTGGTATTTCCCACTCCTCTTCAGAGTACAGAAGATTAAG
TGAGACCTTCGTTTGTGCGGATCCCCCACACACCATAGCTTCAAAATGTTTCTACTCCTTTTTTACTCTT
CCAGATTTTCTCGGACTCCGCGCATCGCCGTACCACTTCAAAACACCCAAGCACAGCATACTAAATTTCC
CCTCTTTCTTCCTCTAGGGTGTCGTTAATTACCCGTACTAAAGGTTTGGAAAAGAAAAAAGAGACCGCCT
CGTTTCTTTTTCTTCGTCGAAAAAGGCAATAAAAATTTTTATCACGTTTCTTTTTCTTGAAAATTTTTTT
TTTTGATTTTTTTCTCTTTCGATGACCTCCCATTGATATTTAAGTTAATAAACGGTCTTCAATTTCTCAA
GTTTCAGTTTCATTTTTCTTGTTCTATTACAACTTTTTTTACTTCTTGCTCATTAGAAAGAAAGCATAGC
AATCTAATCTAAGGGCGGTGTTGACAATTAATCATCGGCATAGTATATCGGCATAGTATAATACGACAAG
GTGAGGAACTAAACCATGGCCAAGTTGACCAGTGCCGTTCCGGTGCTCACCGCGCGCGACGTCGCCGGAG
CGGTCGAGTTCTGGACCGACCGGCTCGGGTTCTCCCGGGACTTCGTGGAGGACGACTTCGCCGGTGTGGT
CCGGGACGACGTGACCCTGTTCATCAGCGCGGTCCAGGACCAGGTGGTGCCGGACAACACCCTGGCCTGG
GTGTGGGTGCGCGGCCTGGACGAGCTGTACGCCGAGTGGTCGGAGGTCGTGTCCACGAACTTCCGGGACG
CCTCCGGGCCGGCCATGACCGAGATCGGCGAGCAGCCGTGGGGGCGGGAGTTCGCCCTGCGCGACCCGGC
CGGCAACTGCGTGCACTTCGTGGCCGAGGAGCAGGACTGACACGTCCGACGCGGCCCGACGGGTCCGAGG
CCTCGGAGATCCGTCCCCCTTTTCCTTTGTCGATATCATGTAATTAGTTATGTCACGCTTACATTCACGC
CCTCCCCCCACATCCGCTCTAACCGAAAAGGAAGGAGTTAGACAACCTGAAGTCTAGGTCCCTATTTATT
TTTTTATAGTTATGTTAGTATTAAGAACGTTATTTATATTTCAAATTTTTCTTTTTTTTCTGTACAGACG
CGTGTACGCATGTAACATTATACTGAAAACCTTGCTTGAGAAGGTTTTGGGACGCTCGAAGGCTTTAATT
TGCAAGCTGGAGACCAACATGTGAGCAAAAGGCCAGCAAAAGGCCAGGAACCGTAAAAAGGCCGCGTTGC
TGGCGTTTTTCCATAGGCTCCGCCCCCCTGACGAGCATCACAAAAATCGACGCTCAAGTCAGAGGTGGCG
AAACCCGACAGGACTATAAAGATACCAGGCGTTTCCCCCTGGAAGCTCCCTCGTGCGCTCTCCTGTTCCG
ACCCTGCCGCTTACCGGATACCTGTCCGCCTTTCTCCCTTCGGGAAGCGTGGCGCTTTCTCATAGCTCAC
GCTGTAGGTATCTCAGTTCGGTGTAGGTCGTTCGCTCCAAGCTGGGCTGTGTGCACGAACCCCCCGTTCA
GCCCGACCGCTGCGCCTTATCCGGTAACTATCGTCTTGAGTCCAACCCGGTAAGACACGACTTATCGCCA
CTGGCAGCAGCCACTGGTAACAGGATTAGCAGAGCGAGGTATGTAGGCGGTGCTACAGAGTTCTTGAAGT
GGTGGCCTAACTACGGCTACACTAGAAGAACAGTATTTGGTATCTGCGCTCTGCTGAAGCCAGTTACCTT
CGGAAAAAGAGTTGGTAGCTCTTGATCCGGCAAACAAACCACCGCTGGTAGCGGTGGTTTTTTTGTTTGC
AAGCAGCAGATTACGCGCAGAAAAAAAGGATCTCAAGAAGATCCTTTGATCTTTTCTACGGGGTCTGACG
CTCAGTGGAACGAAAACTCACGTTAAGGGATTTTGGTCATGAGATC
